>Addgene plasmid #129504 | pNCST-AvicFP1 | addgene full sequence | sequence record 271814 | Addgene NGS Result
GATCTCGATCCCGCGAAATTAATACGACTCACTATAGGGAGACCACAACGGTTTCCCTCTAGAATCACCG
AGTTTATTCTTGACACCTGATGCGATGAATGATATAATAGGAAAGTACTGTTTTGTTTAACTTTAAGAAG
GAGATATACATATGCGGGGTTCTCATCATCATCATCATCATGGTATGGCTAGCATGACTGGTGGACAGCA
AATGGGTCGGGATCTGTACGACGATGACGATAACGATCCGCTCGAGGAAAACCTGTACTTCCAGGGTATG
TCTAAGGGTGCTGAACTGTTCAACGGTATCGTTCCTATCCTGATCGAACTGAACGGTGACGTTCATGGTC
ATAAGTTCTCTGTTCGTGGTGAAGGTGAAGGTGACGCTGGTTCTGGTAAGATCGAAATCAAGTTCGTTTG
CACCACCGGTACCCTGCCTGTTCCTTGGCCTACCCTGGTTACCACCTTCTGCTACGGTGTTCAGTGCTTC
ACCCGTTACCCTGAACATATGAAGCAGCATGACTTCTACAAGTCTGCTATGCCTGACGGTTACATCCAGA
AGCGTACCATCTCTTTCCAGGACGACGGTCATTACAAGACCCGTGCTGAAGTTAAGTTCGAAGGTGACAC
CCTGGTTAACCGTATCGAACTGAAGGGTATCGACTTCAAGGAAGACGGTAACATCCTGGGTAACAAGATG
GAATACAACTACAACTCTCATTCTGTTTACGTTCTGTCTGACAAGGCTAACAACGGTATCAAGGTTAACT
TCAAGATCCGTCATAACCTGAAGGGTGAAGGTATCCAGCTGGCTGACCATGACCAGCAGAACATCCCTAT
CGGTGACGGTCCTGTTCTGCTGCCTGACTACCATTACCTGTCTACCCAGACCGCTATCACCAAGGACCCT
AACGAAAAGCGTGACCATATGAACCTGGTTGAATTCGTTACCGCTTGCGGTATCACCCATGGTATGGACG
AACTGTACAAGTGACGTTTGATCCGGCTGCTAACAAAGCCCGAAAGGAAGCTGAGTTGGCTGCTGCCACC
GCTGAGCAATAACTAGCATAACCCCTTGGGGCCTCTAAACGGGTCTTGAGGGGTTTTTTGCTGAAAGGAG
GAACTATATCCGGATCTGGCGTAATAGCGAAGAGGCCCGCACCGATCGCCCTTCCCAACAGTTGCGCAGC
CTGAATGGCGAATGGG
[124 nt withheld, positions 1207-1330]
C
[91 nt withheld, positions 1332-1422]
A
[49 nt withheld, positions 1424-1472]
CCTTTGACGTTGGAGTCCACGTTCTTT
[37 nt withheld, positions 1500-1536]
ACCCTATCTCGGTCTATTCTTTTGATTTATAAGGGATTTTGCCGATTTCGGCCTATTGGTTAAAAAATGA
GCTGATTTAACAAAAATTTAACGCGAATTTTAACAAAATATTAACGCTTACAATTTAGGTGGCACTTTTC
GGGGAAATGTGCGCGGAACCCCTATTTGTTTATTTTTCTAAATACATTCAAATATGTATCCGCTCATGAG
ACAATAACCCTGATAAATGCTTCAATAATATTGAAAAAGGAAGAGTATGAGTATTCAACATTTCCGTGTC
GCCCTTATTCCCTTTTTTGCGGCATTTTGCCTTCCTGTTTTTGCTCACCCAGAAACGCTGGTGAAAGTAA
AAGATGCTGAAGATCAGTTGGGTGCACGAGTGGGTTACATCGAACTGGATCTCAACAGCGGTAAGATCCT
TGAGAGTTTTCGCCCCGAAGAACGTTTTCCAATGATGAGCACTTTTAAAGTTCTGCTATGTGGCGCGGTA
TTATCCCGTATTGACGCCGGGCAAGAGCAACTCGGTCGCCGCATACACTATTCTCAGAATGACTTGGTTG
AGTACTCACCAGTCACAGAAAAGCATCTTACGGATGGCATGACAGTAAGAGAATTATGCAGTGCTGCCAT
AACCATGAGTGATAACACTGCGGCCAACTTACTTCTGACAACGATCGGAGGACCGAAGGAGCTAACCGCT
TTTTTGCACAACATGGGGGATCATGTAACTCGCCTTGATCGTTGGGAACCGGAGCTGAATGAAGCCATAC
CAAACGACGAGCGTGACACCACGATGCCTGTAGCAATGGCAACAACGTTGCGCAAACTATTAACTGGCGA
ACTACTTACTCTAGCTTCCCGGCAACAATTAATAGACTGGATGGAGGCGGATAAAGTTGCAGGACCACTT
CTGCGCTCGGCCCTTCCGGCTGGCTGGTTTATTGCTGATAAATCTGGAGCCGGTGAGCGTGGGTCTCGCG
GTATCATTGCAGCACTGGGGCCAGATGGTAAGCCCTCCCGTATCGTAGTTATCTACACGACGGGGAGTCA
GGCAACTATGGATGAACGAAATAGACAGATCGCTGAGATAGGTGCCTCACTGATTAAGCATTGGTAACTG
TCAGACCAAGTTTACTCATATATACTTTAGATTGATTTAAAACTTCATTTTTAATTTAAAAGGATCTAGG
TGAAGATCCTTTTTGATAATCTCATGACCAAAATCCCTTAACGTGAGTTTTCGTTCCACTGAGCGTCAGA
CCCCGTAGAAAAGATCAAAGGATCTTCTTGAGATCCTTTTTTTCTGCGCGTAATCTGCTGCTTGCAAACA
AAAAAACCACCGCTACCAGCGGTGGTTTGTTTGCCGGATCAAGAGCTACCAACTCTTTTTCCGAAGGTAA
CTGGCTTCAGCAGAGCGCAGATACCAAATACTGTTCTTCTAGTGTAGCCGTAGTTAGGCCACCACTTCAA
GAACTCTGTAGCACCGCCTACATACCTCGCTCTGCTAATCCTGTTACCAGTGGCTGCTGCCAGTGGCGAT
AAGTCGTGTCTTACCGGGTTGGACTCAAGACGATAGTTACCGGATAAGGCGCAGCGGTCGGACTGAACGG
GGGGTTCGTGCACACAGCCCAGCTTGGAGCGAACGACCTACACCGAACTGAGATACCTACAGCGTGAGCT
ATGAGAAAGCGCCACGCTTCCCGAAGGGAGAAAGGCGGACAGGTATCCGGTAAGCGGCAGGGTCGGAACA
GGAGAGCGCACGAGGGAGCTTCCAGGGGGAAACGCCTGGTATCTTTATAGTCCTGTCGGGTTTCGCCACC
TCTGACTTGAGCGTCGATTTTTGTGATGCTCGTCAGGGGGGCGGAGCCTATGGAAAAACGCCAGCAACGC
GGCCTTTTTACGGTTCCTGGCCTTTTGCTGGCCTTTTGCTCACATGTTCTTTCCTGCGTTATCCCCTGAT
TCTGTGGATAACCGTATTACCGCCTTTGAGTGAGCTGATACCGCTCGCCGCAGCCGAACGACCGAGCGCA
GCGAGTCAGTGAGCGAGGAAGCGGAAGAGCGCCCAATACGCAAACCGCCTCTCCCCGCGCGTTGGCCGAT
TCATTAATGCAG
Features (pLannotate 1.2.2; 15 found; start..end, strand, type, name):
     20..38      +  promoter       T7 promoter: promoter for bacteriophage T7 RNA polymerase
    122..144     +  RBS            RBS: efficient ribosome binding site from bacteriophage T7 gene 10 (Olins and Rangwala, 1989)
    164..184     +  CDS            capTEV™ (fragment): composite tag for in vivo biotinylation, TEV protease cleavage, and 6xHis tagging
    185..217     +  CDS            T7 tag (gene 10 leader): leader peptide from bacteriophage T7 gene 10 promotes efficient translation in E. coli
    221..243     +  CDS            Xpress™ tag (fragment): Xpress™ epitope tag, including an enterokinase recognition and cleavage site
    257..275     +  CDS            TEV site (fragment): tobacco etch virus (TEV) protease recognition and cleavage site
    278..991     +  CDS            AvicFP1: AvicFP1 is a basic (constitutively fluorescent) green fluorescent protein published in 2019, derived from Aequorea victoria. It has low acid sensitivity.
   1006..1055    +  CDS            SET1 (fragment): solubility-enhancement tag derived from T7 phage gene 10B
   1063..1110    +  terminator     T7 terminator: transcription terminator for bacteriophage T7 RNA polymerase
   1136..1202    +  CDS            lacZα (fragment): LacZα fragment of β-galactosidase; lacZ fragment
   1207..1635    +  rep_origin     f1 ori (sequence partly withheld): f1 bacteriophage origin of replication; arrow indicates direction of (+) strand synthesis
   1688..1792    +  promoter       AmpR promoter: bla
   1793..2653    +  CDS            AmpR: β-lactamase; bla; confers resistance to ampicillin, carbenicillin, and related antibiotics
   2824..3412    +  rep_origin     ori: high-copy-number ColE1/pMB1/pBR322/pUC origin of replication
   3595..3648    +  CDS            lacI (fragment): lac repressor; lacI; The lac repressor binds to the lac operator to inhibit transcription in E. coli. This inhibition can be relieved by adding lactose or isopropyl-β-D-thiogalactopyranoside (IPTG).
