[The description below was written by a language model from this plasmid's Addgene catalogue record and pLannotate feature annotations shown in this document.]
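Description:
pNCST-AvicFP1 is a small (about 3.6 kb) bacterial expression plasmid built on the pNCST backbone, designed to produce the green fluorescent protein AvicFP1 from the jellyfish Aequorea victoria in E. coli without induction. It is maintained at high copy through a ColE1/pUC-type origin and selected with ampicillin via the bla (β-lactamase) gene and its own promoter. An f1 phage origin is also present, along with short lacZα and lacI fragments that appear to be backbone remnants rather than functional genes.

According to the record, transcription of the insert is driven by a synthetic constitutive (stationary-phase) promoter, with a T7 promoter located upstream. The feature table annotates only the T7 promoter, so the synthetic element presumably lies in the unannotated stretch between it and the T7 gene 10 ribosome binding site. The open reading frame begins with an N-terminal leader annotated as a His-tag-containing fragment, the T7 gene 10 leader peptide, a partial Xpress epitope and a partial TEV protease site. These would allow affinity purification, detection and possibly tag removal, although the partial matches mean the exact tag composition is not fully defined by the annotation. The AvicFP1 coding sequence follows and is terminated by the T7 terminator. A short downstream match to a T7 gene 10B-derived sequence is probably vector-derived.

Because expression is constitutive, the plasmid works in most E. coli strains rather than requiring a T7 polymerase host, and the depositor notes that fast-growing strains give the best yields. It is suited to producing and characterising AvicFP1 and to colony-based fluorescence screening.
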