Addgene plasmid #129504: pNCST-AvicFP1
Purpose: Expresses AvicFP1 constitutively in E. coli (most strains)
Depositing lab: Nathan Shaner. Depositing organization: Scintillon Institute. Publication: Aequorea's secrets revealed: New fluorescent proteins with unique properties for bioimaging and biosensing. Lambert GG, Depernet H, Gotthard G, Schultz DT, Navizet I, Lambert T, Adams SR, Torreblanca-Zanca A, Chu M, Bindels DS, Levesque V, Nero Moffatt J, Salih A, Royant A, Shaner NC. PLoS Biol. 2020 Nov 2;18(11):e3000936. doi: 10.1371/journal.pbio.3000936. eCollection 2020 Nov. PubMed 33137097.
Backbone
  Vector backbone: pNCST
  Backbone size w/o insert (bp): 2900
  Total vector size (bp): 3600
  Vector type: Bacterial Expression
Growth in bacteria
  Bacterial resistance: Ampicillin, 100 μg/mL
  Growth temperature: 37°C
  Growth strain: DH5alpha
  Copy number: High Copy
Gene/Insert
  Gene/Insert name: AvicFP1 (alt name: Aequorea victoria FP1)
  Species: Aequorea victoria
  Promoter: synthetic constitutive (stationary phase) promoter + T7 promoter upstream
  Cloning method: Gibson Cloning
  Sequencing primers: 5′ T7 promoter; 3′ T7 terminator
Terms and licenses: Academic/Nonprofit Terms; Industry Terms: Not Available to Industry
Depositor comments: Expression from this vector is best in fast-growing E. coli strains.
How to cite: pNCST-AvicFP1 was a gift from Nathan Shaner (Addgene plasmid # 129504 ; http://n2t.net/addgene:129504 ; RRID:Addgene_129504)
